Addgene plasmid #174647: pCDNA5-FRT-TO-SSPB(micro)-mVenus-GCN4-ppKin14VIb(861-1321)_P2A_iLID-mCherry-RAB11
Purpose: Optogenetic coupling of RAB11 to tetramerized moss kinesin-14 to induce retrograde transport of recycling endosomes. Compatible with Flp-in TREX system.
Depositing lab: Lukas Kapitein. Depositing organization: Utrecht University. Publication: An optimized toolbox for the optogenetic control of intracellular transport. Nijenhuis W, van Grinsven MMP, Kapitein LC. J Cell Biol. 2020 Apr 6;219(4). pii: 133834. doi: 10.1083/jcb.201907149. PubMed 32328628.
Backbone
  Vector backbone: pCDNA5-FRT-TO
  Vector type: Mammalian Expression
Growth in bacteria
  Bacterial resistance: Ampicillin, 100 μg/mL
  Growth temperature: 37°C
  Growth strain: DH5alpha
  Copy number: High Copy
Gene/Insert
  Gene/Insert name: SSPB(micro)-mVenus-GCN4-ppKin14Vib(816-1321)-P2A-iLID-mCherry-RAB11
  Species: M. musculus (mouse), Synthetic
  Insert size (bp): 4820
  Mutation: SSPB:Arg73Gln; mVenus: Met1Del, Thr154Met; ppKin14VIb(aa861-1321); mCherry: Met1Del; RAB11: Met1Del
  Promoter: CMV (with TetOn)
  Cloning method: Restriction Enzyme; 5′ cloning site unknown (unknown if destroyed)
Terms and licenses: Academic/Nonprofit Terms; Industry Terms: Not Available to Industry
Depositor comments: Internal plasmid ID: WN441. Phytozome gene ID: Pp3c_4530/8766
How to cite: pCDNA5-FRT-TO-SSPB(micro)-mVenus-GCN4-ppKin14VIb(861-1321)_P2A_iLID-mCherry-RAB11 was a gift from Lukas Kapitein (Addgene plasmid # 174647 ; http://n2t.net/addgene:174647 ; RRID:Addgene_174647)
