[The description below was written by a language model from this plasmid's Addgene catalogue record and pLannotate feature annotations shown in this document.]
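Description:
pCDNA5-FRT-TO-SSPB(micro)-mVenus-GCN4-ppKin14VIb(861-1321)_P2A_iLID-mCherry-RAB11 is a 9.8 kb mammalian expression plasmid built on the pCDNA5-FRT-TO backbone. In bacteria it is propagated through a high-copy ColE1/pUC-type origin with ampicillin selection. For mammalian work, the backbone carries an FRT site placed directly upstream of a hygromycin resistance coding sequence followed by an SV40 poly(A) signal. This allows Flp-mediated integration into a Flp-In T-REx host line and selection of integrants with hygromycin. Expression is driven by the CMV enhancer/promoter followed by tet operator sequences, which the automated annotation labels as PLtetO-1 and TRE3GV fragments. Transcription is therefore tetracycline/doxycycline-inducible in cells expressing the Tet repressor, and it terminates at a bGH poly(A) signal.

The roughly 4.8 kb insert is a single open reading frame split by a P2A peptide into two proteins. The first is SSPB(micro) (Arg73Gln) fused to mVenus, a GCN4 oligomerisation motif and residues 861-1321 of the moss kinesin-14 ppKin14VIb, a minus-end-directed motor. The insert name field gives 816-1321, but the plasmid name and mutation field agree on 861. The annotation tool matches the motor only by homology to Arabidopsis KIN14E/KCBP. The second protein is iLID-mCherry-RAB11, which marks recycling endosomes. The iLID region is annotated as miniSOG, presumably because both derive from LOV2 domains. Blue light exposes the SsrA peptide in iLID, which recruits the SSPB-tagged, tetramerised motor to RAB11-positive membranes. This drives retrograde transport of recycling endosomes, and the two fluorescent tags allow both components to be imaged.

The record lists mouse and synthetic as the insert species, whereas the RAB11 match reported is to the human protein.
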