Features (pLannotate 1.2.2; 28 found; start..end, strand, type, name):
    249..965     +  CDS            mVenus: mVenus is a basic (constitutively fluorescent) yellow fluorescent protein published in 2006, derived from Aequorea victoria. It is reported to be a rapidly-maturing monomer with moderate acid sensitivity.
    975..999     +  protein_bind   attB1: mutant version of attB; recombination site for the Gateway® BP reaction BP Clonase™
   1134..2522    +  CDS            KIN14E (fragment): KN14E_ARATH - Also known as KCBP From Arabidopsis thaliana (Mouse-ear cress).
   2550..2602    +  CDS            P2A (fragment): 2A peptide from porcine teschovirus-1 polyprotein Eukaryotic ribosomes fail to insert a peptide bond between the Gly and Pro residues, yielding separate polypeptides.
   2634..2951    +  CDS            miniSOG: miniSOG is a basic (constitutively fluorescent) cyan fluorescent protein published in 2011, derived from Arabidopsis thaliana. It requires the cofactor flavin for fluorescence.
   3087..3794    +  CDS            mCherry: mCherry is a basic (constitutively fluorescent) red fluorescent protein published in 2004, derived from Discosoma sp.. It is reported to be a very rapidly-maturing monomer with low acid sensitivity.
   3894..4538    +  CDS            RAB11A: RB11A_HUMAN - Also known as RAB11. Experimental evidence at protein level: Swiss-Prot protein existence level 1. The small GTPases Rab are key regulators of intracellular membrane trafficking, from the formation of transport vesicles to their fusion with membranes. Rabs cycle between an inactive GDP-bound form and an active GTP-bound form that is able to recruit to membranes different set of downstream effectors directly responsible for vesicle formation, movement, tethering and fusion. The small Rab GTPase RAB11A regulates endocytic recycling. Acts as a major regulator of membrane delivery du
   4579..4803    +  polyA_signal   bGH poly(A) signal: bovine growth hormone polyadenylation signal
   4807..4828    +  promoter       SV40 promoter (fragment): SV40 enhancer and early promoter
   4849..5082    +  rep_origin     f1 ori (fragment) (sequence partly withheld): f1 bacteriophage origin of replication; arrow indicates direction of (+) strand synthesis
   5087..5134    +  protein_bind   FRT: FLP-mediated recombination occurs in the 8-bp core sequence TCTAGAAA (Turan and Bode, 2011). FLP recombinase from the Saccharomyces cerevisiae 2μ plasmid
   5142..6164    +  CDS            HygR: aminoglycoside phosphotransferase from E. coli; aph(4)-Ia; confers resistance to hygromycin
   6174..6299    +  CDS            ble (fragment): BLE_KLEPN - Experimental evidence at protein level: Swiss-Prot protein existence level 1. Binding protein with a strong affinity to the bleomycin family of antibiotics. Binds to CL990; an antimitotic-antibiotic compound. From Klebsiella pneumoniae.
   6294..6415    +  polyA_signal   SV40 poly(A) signal: SV40 polyadenylation signal
   6488..6504    -  protein_bind   lac operator: The lac repressor binds to the lac operator to inhibit transcription in E. coli. This inhibition can be relieved by adding lactose or isopropyl-β-D-thiogalactopyranoside (IPTG). lac repressor encoded by lacI
   6512..6542    -  promoter       lac promoter: promoter for the E. coli lac operon
   6557..6578    -  protein_bind   CAP binding site: CAP binding activates transcription in the presence of cAMP. E. coli catabolite activator protein
   6591..6683    -  CDS            lacI (fragment): lac repressor; lacI; The lac repressor binds to the lac operator to inhibit transcription in E. coli. This inhibition can be relieved by adding lactose or isopropyl-β-D-thiogalactopyranoside (IPTG).
   6866..7454    -  rep_origin     ori: high-copy-number ColE1/pMB1/pBR322/pUC origin of replication
   7625..8485    -  CDS            AmpR: β-lactamase; bla; confers resistance to ampicillin, carbenicillin, and related antibiotics
   8486..8590    -  promoter       AmpR promoter: bla
   8649..8701    -  misc_feature   bom (fragment): basis of mobility region from pBR322
   8856..9235    +  enhancer       CMV enhancer: human cytomegalovirus immediate early enhancer
   9236..9439    +  promoter       CMV promoter: human cytomegalovirus (CMV) immediate early promoter
   9441..9460    +  promoter       PLtetO-1 promoter (fragment): modified phage lambda PL promoter with tet operator sites (Lutz and Bujard, 1997)
   9462..9481    +  promoter       PLtetO-1 promoter (fragment): modified phage lambda PL promoter with tet operator sites (Lutz and Bujard, 1997)
   9489..9522    +  promoter       TRE3GV promoter (fragment): 3rd-generation Tet-responsive promoter that can be activated by binding of Tet-On® 3G, optimized for retroviral and lentiviral vectors
   9655..143     +  CDS            sspB (fragment) (across the origin): SSPB_HAEIN - Experimental evidence at protein level: Swiss-Prot protein existence level 1. Also stimulates degradation of the N-terminus of RseA (residues 1-108, alone or in complex with sigma-E) by ClpX-ClpP in a non-ssrA-mediated fashion. From Haemophilus influenzae (strain ATCC 51907 / DSM 11121 / KW20 / Rd).
>Addgene plasmid #174647 | pCDNA5-FRT-TO-SSPB(micro)-mVenus-GCN4-ppKin14VIb(861-1321)_P2A_iLID-mCherry-RAB11 | addgene full sequence | sequence record 345296 | Addgene NGS Result
ATTTTATCCAGTTCAACGCCCAGTTTAAGGGCGTGTCTCGTGAACTGTATATCCCGATGGGTGCCGCTCT
GGCCATTTACGCTCGCGAGAACGGCGATGGTGTGATGTTCGAACCAGAAGAAATCTATGACGAGCTGAAT
ATTGGTCAATTGTCTAGAGGTGGCGGGGGCAGTGGGGGAGGGGGAAGTGGAGGCGGCGGTTCTGGCGGGG
GAGGCTCCGGTGGCGGGGGGAGCGGGGGTGGGAGTAAGCTTGTGAGCAAGGGCGAGGAGCTGTTCACCGG
GGTGGTGCCCATCCTGGTCGAGCTGGACGGCGACGTAAACGGCCACAAGTTCAGCGTGTCCGGCGAGGGC
GAGGGCGATGCCACCTACGGCAAGCTGACCCTGAAGTTGATCTGCACCACCGGCAAGCTGCCCGTGCCCT
GGCCCACCCTCGTGACCACCCTCGGCTACGGCCTGCAGTGCTTCGCCCGCTACCCCGACCACATGAAGCA
GCACGACTTCTTCAAGTCCGCCATGCCCGAAGGCTACGTCCAGGAGCGCACCATCTTCTTCAAGGACGAC
GGCAACTACAAGACCCGCGCCGAGGTGAAGTTCGAGGGCGACACCCTGGTGAACCGCATCGAGCTGAAGG
GCATCGACTTCAAGGAGGACGGCAACATCCTGGGGCACAAGCTGGAGTACAACTACAACAGCCACAACGT
CTATATCATGGCCGACAAGCAGAAGAACGGCATCAAGGCAAACTTCAAGATCCGCCACAACATCGAGGAC
GGCGGCGTGCAGCTCGCCGACCACTACCAGCAGAACACCCCCATCGGCGACGGCCCCGTGCTGCTGCCCG
ACAACCACTACCTGAGCTACCAGTCCAAACTGAGCAAAGACCCCAACGAGAAGCGCGATCACATGGTCCT
GCTGGAGTTCGTGACCGCCGCCGGGATCACTCTCGGCATGGACGAGCTGTACAAGCACCGGTATACAAGT
TTGTACAAAAAAGCAGGCTCCGCTATTGAAGACAAGTTGGAAGAAATACTTTCGAAATTGTACCACATTG
AAAATGAGTTGGCCAGAATTAAGAAATTATTGGGCGAAATTGGTGGAGGTAGTGGTGGAGGTAGTGCGGC
CGCCAGAGATGATTTGAGGGGACGACTTGTAACTCTCGAGAAGAAATTAGCAGAGCGTACCCAAGATTTG
AGTCTTGCAGAGTCTACTTTGGCAACTCGTGAGGGTGAATTCGAATCCCTGCAAAGCAATCTAATGGAGC
TTAATGAGCTCCGGGAGATGAAGGAGGATATCGACAGAAAGAATGAGCAAACAGCAGCTATATTGAAGCG
ACAAGCAGACCAGATAACTGAATTAGAAACTCTTTATAGGGAAGAACAAGTCCTTCGAAAACGATACTTC
AACATGATGGAAGACATGAAAGGTAAGATCAGGGTATATGCTCGGTGGAGACCCCTAAGTAGTAAGGAGG
TCAAAGAGCGGCAACAAAACGTGTTGATAGCACCTGATGAATTCACCATCGAACATCCTTGGAAAGACGA
CAAACCCAAACAACATCAATTTGATCACGTTTTCGACCACCATGCGACCCAAGAAGAGGTCTTTGAGGAT
ACAAAGTATTTGGTCCAATCAGCAATTGACGGATACAATGTCTGTATATTTGCATACGGGCAAACTGGGT
CAGGCAAAACGTTTACGATTTACGGTTCTGACAACAACCCAGGTCTAACTCCACGAGCTACCAAAGAACT
TTTTGGCTATCTTAAGCGAGACGCCAATAAGTTTTCGTTTGCTCTGAAGGTTTACATGCTTGAAATATAT
CAAGATTCGCTCATCGATCTGCTTCTACCAAAGAGTGCTGCAAAGCCACGAAAGCTTGAGATTAAGAAGG
ACTCCAAGGGAATGGTTGTCGTAGAGAATGCAACTCTACTGCCGATTGCATCCCATGATGAACTGCAAGC
CATTGTTCATAAGGGTCTGGAGAGACGACATGTTTCGGGCACCCACATGAATGCGGAGAGTTCACGGTCA
CACCTCATTCTATCAGTAATCGTTGAAAGCACCAACCGACAGTCTCAAGTTCTTGTGAAGGGCAAGCTGA
GTTTTGTGGATCTTGCGGGCTCTGAAAGAGTGAAGAAATCTGGATCCAGTGGTGAACAACTGAAAGAGGC
CCAAAGCATTAATAAATCTTTGTCAGCACTAGGTGATGTCATTAGCGCCCTTGCAACAGAGGAGCAGCAT
ATTCCTTACCGTAACCACAAGCTAACAATGCTTATGAGCGATTCTCTCGGTGGAAATGCGAAGACCCTCA
TGTTTGTAAATATCTCACCAGCAGAGTCTAATCTGGACGAGACCCATAATTCACTCTGCTATGCCACAAG
GGTAAGATCCATCATCAATGAGGCCAGTAAAAATACTACAACGAAAGAGATACTGCGACTGAAGAAACAA
ATCGCGTACTGGAAGGAGCAAGCGGGCAGGATGGGAGGGTCCGAGGATCTGGAAGAGGTTATGGATGATC
GTGGAATCAAAACTGCAGATGGATCCGGAGCCACGAACTTCTCTCTGTTAAAGCAAGCAGGAGACGTGGA
AGAAAACCCCGGGCCCACCATGCTGGCAACCACACTGGAACGGATCGAGAAAAATTTCGTGATTACTGAT
CCGAGACTGCCTGACAACCCAATCATTTTTGCGAGCGATTCCTTCCTGCAGCTGACAGAATATTCTCGGG
AAGAGATCCTGGGGCGCAATTGCCGTTTTCTGCAGGGACCCGAGACAGACCGTGCCACTGTTCGGAAAAT
CAGAGATGCTATTGACAACCAGACTGAAGTGACCGTTCAGCTGATCAATTATACCAAGAGCGGCAAGAAG
TTCTGGAACGTGTTCCACCTGCAGCCGATGCGCGATTATAAGGGCGACGTCCAGTACTTCATTGGCGTGC
AGCTGGATGGCACCGAACGTCTTCATGGCGCCGCTGAGCGTGAGGCGGTCTGCCTGATCAAAAAGACAGC
CTTTCAGATTGCTGAGGCAGCGAACGACGAAAATTACTTTTCTAGAGGTGGCGGGGGGAGCGGGGGTGGG
AGTAAGCTTGTGAGCAAGGGCGAGGAGGATAACATGGCCATCATCAAGGAGTTCATGCGCTTCAAGGTGC
ACATGGAGGGCTCCGTGAACGGCCACGAGTTCGAGATCGAGGGCGAGGGCGAGGGCCGCCCCTACGAGGG
CACCCAGACCGCCAAGCTGAAGGTGACCAAGGGTGGCCCCCTGCCCTTCGCCTGGGACATCCTGTCCCCT
CAGTTCATGTACGGCTCCAAGGCCTACGTGAAGCACCCCGCCGACATCCCCGACTACTTGAAGCTGTCCT
TCCCCGAGGGCTTCAAGTGGGAGCGCGTGATGAACTTCGAGGACGGCGGCGTGGTGACCGTGACCCAGGA
CTCCTCCCTGCAGGACGGCGAGTTCATCTACAAGGTGAAGCTGCGCGGCACCAACTTCCCCTCCGACGGT
CCCGTAATGCAGAAGAAGACCATGGGCTGGGAGGCCTCCTCCGAGCGGATGTACCCCGAGGACGGCGCCC
TGAAGGGCGAGATCAAGCAGAGGCTGAAGCTGAAGGACGGCGGCCACTACGACGCTGAGGTCAAGACCAC
CTACAAGGCCAAGAAGCCCGTGCAGCTGCCCGGCGCCTACAACGTCAACATCAAGTTGGACATCACCTCC
CACAACGAGGACTACACCATCGTGGAACAGTACGAACGCGCCGAGGGCCGCCACTCCACCGGCGGCATGG
ACGAGCTGTACAAGGCTAGCGGAGGCGGTGGCTCAGGCGGAGGAGGGTCAGGAGGGGGAGGCAGTGGCGG
GGGCGGCTCTGGAGGAGGGGGTTCTGGTGGTGGTAGCTACGTAGGCACCCGCGACGACGAGTACGACTAT
CTCTTCAAAGTTGTCCTTATTGGAGATTCTGGTGTTGGAAAGAGTAATCTCTTGTCTCGATTTACTCGAA
ATGAGTTTAATCTCGAAAGTAAGAGCACCATTGGAGTAGAGTTTGCAACAAGAAGCATCCAGGTTGATGG
GAAAACAATAAAGGCACAGATATGGGACACGGCAGGGCAGGAGCGATACCGAGCTATAACATCAGCATAT
TATCGTGGAGCTGTAGGTGCCTTACTGGTTTATGACATTGCTAAGCATCTCACATATGAAAATGTAGAAC
GATGGCTGAAAGAACTGAGAGATCATGCTGATAGTAACATTGTTATCATGCTTGTGGGCAATAAGAGTGA
TTTGCGTCATCTCAGGGCAGTTCCTACAGATGAAGCAAGAGCTTTTGCAGAAAAGAATGGTTTGTCATTC
ATTGAGACTTCCGCTCTAGACTCTACAAATGTAGAAGCTGCTTTTCAGACAATTCTGACAGAGATATACC
GCATTGTTTCCCAGAAACAAATGTCAGACAGACGTGAAAATGACATGTCTCCAAGCAACAATGTGGTTCC
TATTCATGTTCCACCAACCACTGAAAACAAGCCAAAGGTACAATGTTGTCAGAACATCTAAACCGGTGGG
CCCGTTTAAACCCGCTGATCAGCCTCGACTGTGCCTTCTAGTTGCCAGCCATCTGTTGTTTGCCCCTCCC
CCGTGCCTTCCTTGACCCTGGAAGGTGCCACTCCCACTGTCCTTTCCTAATAAAATGAGGAAATTGCATC
GCATTGTCTGAGTAGGTGTCATTCTATTCTGGGGGGTGGGGTGGGGCAGGACAGCAAGGGGGAGGATTGG
GAAGACAATAGCAGGCATGCTGGGGATGCGGTGGGCTCTATGGCTTCTGAGGCGGAAAGAACCAGCTGGG
GCTCTAGGGGGTATCCCC
[124 nt withheld, positions 4849-4972]
C
[91 nt withheld, positions 4974-5064]
AGGGTGATGGTTCACGTACCTAGAAGTTCCTATTCCGAAGTTCCTATTCTCTAGAAAGTATAGGAACTTC
CTTGGCCAAAAAGCCTGAACTCACCGCGACGTCTGTCGAGAAGTTTCTGATCGAAAAGTTCGACAGCGTC
TCCGACCTGATGCAGCTCTCGGAGGGCGAAGAATCTCGTGCTTTCAGCTTCGATGTAGGAGGGCGTGGAT
ATGTCCTGCGGGTAAATAGCTGCGCCGATGGTTTCTACAAAGATCGTTATGTTTATCGGCACTTTGCATC
GGCCGCGCTCCCGATTCCGGAAGTGCTTGACATTGGGGAATTCAGCGAGAGCCTGACCTATTGCATCTCC
CGCCGTGCACAGGGTGTCACGTTGCAAGACCTGCCTGAAACCGAACTGCCCGCTGTTCTGCAGCCGGTCG
CGGAGGCCATGGATGCGATCGCTGCGGCCGATCTTAGCCAGACGAGCGGGTTCGGCCCATTCGGACCGCA
AGGAATCGGTCAATACACTACATGGCGTGATTTCATATGCGCGATTGCTGATCCCCATGTGTATCACTGG
CAAACTGTGATGGACGACACCGTCAGTGCGTCCGTCGCGCAGGCTCTCGATGAGCTGATGCTTTGGGCCG
AGGACTGCCCCGAAGTCCGGCACCTCGTGCACGCGGATTTCGGCTCCAACAATGTCCTGACGGACAATGG
CCGCATAACAGCGGTCATTGACTGGAGCGAGGCGATGTTCGGGGATTCCCAATACGAGGTCGCCAACATC
TTCTTCTGGAGGCCGTGGTTGGCTTGTATGGAGCAGCAGACGCGCTACTTCGAGCGGAGGCATCCGGAGC
TTGCAGGATCGCCGCGGCTCCGGGCGTATATGCTCCGCATTGGTCTTGACCAACTCTATCAGAGCTTGGT
TGACGGCAATTTCGATGATGCAGCTTGGGCGCAGGGTCGATGCGACGCAATCGTCCGATCCGGAGCCGGG
ACTGTCGGGCGTACACAAATCGCCCGCAGAAGCGCGGCCGTCTGGACCGATGGCTGTGTAGAAGTACTCG
CCGATAGTGGAAACCGACGCCCCAGCACTCGTCCGAGGGCAAAGGAATAGCACGTACTACGAGATTTCGA
TTCCACCGCCGCCTTCTATGAAAGGTTGGGCTTCGGAATCGTTTTCCGGGACGCCGGCTGGATGATCCTC
CAGCGCGGGGATCTCATGCTGGAGTTCTTCGCCCACCCCAACTTGTTTATTGCAGCTTATAATGGTTACA
AATAAAGCAATAGCATCACAAATTTCACAAATAAAGCATTTTTTTCACTGCATTCTAGTTGTGGTTTGTC
CAAACTCATCAATGTATCTTATCATGTCTGTATACCGTCGACCTCTAGCTAGAGCTTGGCGTAATCATGG
TCATAGCTGTTTCCTGTGTGAAATTGTTATCCGCTCACAATTCCACACAACATACGAGCCGGAAGCATAA
AGTGTAAAGCCTGGGGTGCCTAATGAGTGAGCTAACTCACATTAATTGCGTTGCGCTCACTGCCCGCTTT
CCAGTCGGGAAACCTGTCGTGCCAGCTGCATTAATGAATCGGCCAACGCGCGGGGAGAGGCGGTTTGCGT
ATTGGGCGCTCTTCCGCTTCCTCGCTCACTGACTCGCTGCGCTCGGTCGTTCGGCTGCGGCGAGCGGTAT
CAGCTCACTCAAAGGCGGTAATACGGTTATCCACAGAATCAGGGGATAACGCAGGAAAGAACATGTGAGC
AAAAGGCCAGCAAAAGGCCAGGAACCGTAAAAAGGCCGCGTTGCTGGCGTTTTTCCATAGGCTCCGCCCC
CCTGACGAGCATCACAAAAATCGACGCTCAAGTCAGAGGTGGCGAAACCCGACAGGACTATAAAGATACC
AGGCGTTTCCCCCTGGAAGCTCCCTCGTGCGCTCTCCTGTTCCGACCCTGCCGCTTACCGGATACCTGTC
CGCCTTTCTCCCTTCGGGAAGCGTGGCGCTTTCTCATAGCTCACGCTGTAGGTATCTCAGTTCGGTGTAG
GTCGTTCGCTCCAAGCTGGGCTGTGTGCACGAACCCCCCGTTCAGCCCGACCGCTGCGCCTTATCCGGTA
ACTATCGTCTTGAGTCCAACCCGGTAAGACACGACTTATCGCCACTGGCAGCAGCCACTGGTAACAGGAT
TAGCAGAGCGAGGTATGTAGGCGGTGCTACAGAGTTCTTGAAGTGGTGGCCTAACTACGGCTACACTAGA
AGAACAGTATTTGGTATCTGCGCTCTGCTGAAGCCAGTTACCTTCGGAAAAAGAGTTGGTAGCTCTTGAT
CCGGCAAACAAACCACCGCTGGTAGCGGTGGTTTTTTTGTTTGCAAGCAGCAGATTACGCGCAGAAAAAA
AGGATCTCAAGAAGATCCTTTGATCTTTTCTACGGGGTCTGACGCTCAGTGGAACGAAAACTCACGTTAA
GGGATTTTGGTCATGAGATTATCAAAAAGGATCTTCACCTAGATCCTTTTAAATTAAAAATGAAGTTTTA
AATCAATCTAAAGTATATATGAGTAAACTTGGTCTGACAGTTACCAATGCTTAATCAGTGAGGCACCTAT
CTCAGCGATCTGTCTATTTCGTTCATCCATAGTTGCCTGACTCCCCGTCGTGTAGATAACTACGATACGG
GAGGGCTTACCATCTGGCCCCAGTGCTGCAATGATACCGCGAGACCCACGCTCACCGGCTCCAGATTTAT
CAGCAATAAACCAGCCAGCCGGAAGGGCCGAGCGCAGAAGTGGTCCTGCAACTTTATCCGCCTCCATCCA
GTCTATTAATTGTTGCCGGGAAGCTAGAGTAAGTAGTTCGCCAGTTAATAGTTTGCGCAACGTTGTTGCC
ATTGCTACAGGCATCGTGGTGTCACGCTCGTCGTTTGGTATGGCTTCATTCAGCTCCGGTTCCCAACGAT
CAAGGCGAGTTACATGATCCCCCATGTTGTGCAAAAAAGCGGTTAGCTCCTTCGGTCCTCCGATCGTTGT
CAGAAGTAAGTTGGCCGCAGTGTTATCACTCATGGTTATGGCAGCACTGCATAATTCTCTTACTGTCATG
CCATCCGTAAGATGCTTTTCTGTGACTGGTGAGTACTCAACCAAGTCATTCTGAGAATAGTGTATGCGGC
GACCGAGTTGCTCTTGCCCGGCGTCAATACGGGATAATACCGCGCCACATAGCAGAACTTTAAAAGTGCT
CATCATTGGAAAACGTTCTTCGGGGCGAAAACTCTCAAGGATCTTACCGCTGTTGAGATCCAGTTCGATG
TAACCCACTCGTGCACCCAACTGATCTTCAGCATCTTTTACTTTCACCAGCGTTTCTGGGTGAGCAAAAA
CAGGAAGGCAAAATGCCGCAAAAAAGGGAATAAGGGCGACACGGAAATGTTGAATACTCATACTCTTCCT
TTTTCAATATTATTGAAGCATTTATCAGGGTTATTGTCTCATGAGCGGATACATATTTGAATGTATTTAG
AAAAATAAACAAATAGGGGTTCCGCGCACATTTCCCCGAAAAGTGCCACCTGACGTCGACGGATCGGGAG
ATCTCCCGATCCCCTATGGTGCACTCTCAGTACAATCTGCTCTGATGCCGCATAGTTAAGCCAGTATCTG
CTCCCTGCTTGTGTGTTGGAGGTCGCTGAGTAGTGCGCGAGCAAAATTTAAGCTACAACAAGGCAAGGCT
TGACCGACAATTGCATGAAGAATCTGCTTAGGGTTAGGCGTTTTGCGCTGCTTCGCGATGTACGGGCCAG
ATATACGCGTTGACATTGATTATTGACTAGTTATTAATAGTAATCAATTACGGGGTCATTAGTTCATAGC
CCATATATGGAGTTCCGCGTTACATAACTTACGGTAAATGGCCCGCCTGGCTGACCGCCCAACGACCCCC
GCCCATTGACGTCAATAATGACGTATGTTCCCATAGTAACGCCAATAGGGACTTTCCATTGACGTCAATG
GGTGGAGTATTTACGGTAAACTGCCCACTTGGCAGTACATCAAGTGTATCATATGCCAAGTACGCCCCCT
ATTGACGTCAATGACGGTAAATGGCCCGCCTGGCATTATGCCCAGTACATGACCTTATGGGACTTTCCTA
CTTGGCAGTACATCTACGTATTAGTCATCGCTATTACCATGGTGATGCGGTTTTGGCAGTACATCAATGG
GCGTGGATAGCGGTTTGACTCACGGGGATTTCCAAGTCTCCACCCCATTGACGTCAATGGGAGTTTGTTT
TGGCACCAAAATCAACGGGACTTTCCAAAATGTCGTAACAACTCCGCCCCATTGACGCAAATGGGCGGTA
GGCGTGTACGGTGGGAGGTCTATATAAGCAGAGCTCTCCCTATCAGTGATAGAGATCTCCCTATCAGTGA
TAGAGATCGTCGACGAGCTCGTTTAGTGAACCGTCAGATCGCCTGGAGACGCCATCCACGCTGTTTTGAC
CTCCATAGAAGACACCGGGACCGATCCAGCCTCCGGACTCTAGCGTTTAAACTTAAGCTTGCCACCGGCG
CGCCACCATGGATCTGAGCGGCCTGACCCTGCAGGAATTCAGCTCCCCGAAACGCCCTAAGCTGCTGCGT
GAATATTACGATTGGCTGGTTGATAACAGCTTTACCCCATATCTGGTGGTGGATGCCACATACCTGGGCG
TGAACGTGCCCGTGGAGTATGTGAAAGACGGTCAGATCGTGCTGAATCTGTCTGCAAGTGCGACCGGCAA
CCTGCAACTGACAAATG
